Addgene plasmid #203752: trPAGmEos3.2
Purpose: Encodes the transmembrane domain from PAG/CSK, including its 2 palmitoylation sites, with mEos3.2 fused on the C terminus. Used as a fluorescent plasma membrane probe.
Depositing lab: Sarah Veatch. Depositing organization: University of Michigan. Publication: Membrane phase separation drives responsive assembly of receptor signaling domains. Shelby SA, Castello-Serrano I, Wisser KC, Levental I, Veatch SL. Nat Chem Biol. 2023 Jun;19(6):750-758. doi: 10.1038/s41589-023-01268-8. Epub 2023 Mar 30. PubMed 36997644.
Backbone
  Vector backbone: trLAT-mRFP
  Backbone manufacturer: Ilya Levental lab
  Vector type: Mammalian Expression
Growth in bacteria
  Bacterial resistance: Ampicillin and Kanamycin, 100 & 50 μg/mL
  Growth temperature: 37°C
  Growth strain: DH5alpha
  Copy number: High Copy
Gene/Insert
  Gene/Insert name: trPAG
  Species: H. sapiens (human)
  Entrez Gene: PAG1 (a.k.a. CBP, PAG)
  Tag / fusion protein: mEos3.2 (C terminal on insert)
  Cloning method: Restriction Enzyme; 5′ cloning site Unknown (unknown if destroyed)
Resource information
  A portion of this plasmid was derived from a plasmid made by: Insert DNA courtesy of the Ilya Levental lab
Terms and licenses: Academic/Nonprofit Terms; Industry Terms: Not Available to Industry
How to cite: trPAGmEos3.2 was a gift from Sarah Veatch (Addgene plasmid # 203752 ; http://n2t.net/addgene:203752 ; RRID:Addgene_203752)
