[The description below was written by a language model from this plasmid's Addgene catalogue record and pLannotate feature annotations shown in this document.]
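Description:
trPAGmEos3.2 is a mammalian expression plasmid of about 6.5 kb, built on the trLAT-mRFP backbone, that produces a fluorescent plasma membrane probe. It replicates in E. coli at high copy from a ColE1/pUC-type origin and carries an f1 phage origin. An AmpR (β-lactamase) cassette with its own promoter provides ampicillin resistance. A neo/nptII gene sits downstream of an SV40 enhancer/early promoter and is followed by an SV40 polyadenylation signal. The catalogue lists both ampicillin and kanamycin as bacterial selections, and an SV40-driven neo cassette is the usual arrangement for G418 selection in mammalian cells, although the record does not mention this use. Short fragments of bom, lacI, ble, an HIV-1 LTR and SV40 large T antigen also appear in the annotation. They look like backbone remnants or partial matches rather than functional elements.

The payload is driven by the human CMV immediate-early enhancer and promoter, with a T7 promoter just upstream of the coding region. The open reading frame starts with a short fragment of human PAG1 (also known as CBP), which the record describes as the transmembrane domain including its two palmitoylation sites. This fragment is fused directly at its C terminus to mEos3.2, an improved monomeric green-to-red photoswitchable fluorescent protein. SV40 and bovine growth hormone polyadenylation signals lie in tandem downstream of the fusion. The truncated, palmitoylated anchor targets mEos3.2 to the plasma membrane. The associated publication concerns membrane phase separation and the assembly of receptor signalling domains. The 5′ cloning site is recorded as unknown.
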