Features (pLannotate 1.2.2; 23 found; start..end, strand, type, name):
     28..80      -  misc_feature   bom (fragment): basis of mobility region from pBR322
    235..614     +  enhancer       CMV enhancer: human cytomegalovirus immediate early enhancer
    615..818     +  promoter       CMV promoter: human cytomegalovirus (CMV) immediate early promoter
    814..847     +  LTR            5' LTR (truncated) (fragment): truncated 5' long terminal repeat (LTR) from HIV-1
    863..881     +  promoter       T7 promoter: promoter for bacteriophage T7 RNA polymerase
    960..1106    +  CDS            PAG1 (fragment): PHAG1_HUMAN - Also known as CBP, PAG. Experimental evidence at protein level: Swiss-Prot protein existence level 1. Negatively regulates TCR (T-cell antigen receptor)-mediated signaling in T-cells and FCER1 (high affinity immunoglobulin epsilon receptor)-mediated signaling in mast cells. Promotes CSK activation and recruitment to lipid rafts, which results in LCK inhibition. Inhibits immunological synapse formation by preventing dynamic arrangement of lipid raft proteins. May be involved in cell adhesion signaling. From Homo sapiens (Human).
   1107..1787    +  CDS            mEos3.2: improved monomeric variant of green-to-red photoswitchable fluorescent protein EosFP (Zhang et al., 2012)
   1804..1887    +  CDS            large T antigen (fragment): large T antigen from SV40 (simian virus 40)
   1910..2031    +  polyA_signal   SV40 poly(A) signal: SV40 polyadenylation signal
   2057..2281    +  polyA_signal   bGH poly(A) signal: bovine growth hormone polyadenylation signal
   2285..2306    +  promoter       SV40 promoter (fragment): SV40 enhancer and early promoter
   2327..2755    +  rep_origin     f1 ori (sequence partly withheld): f1 bacteriophage origin of replication; arrow indicates direction of (+) strand synthesis
   2769..3098    +  promoter       SV40 promoter: SV40 enhancer and early promoter
   3165..3956    +  CDS            neo: KKA2_KLEPN - Also known as kan, nptII. Experimental evidence at protein level: Swiss-Prot protein existence level 1. Resistance to kanamycin, neomycin, paromomycin, ribostamycin, butirosin and gentamicin B. From Klebsiella pneumoniae.
   3980..4138    +  CDS            ble (fragment): BLE_KLEPN - Experimental evidence at protein level: Swiss-Prot protein existence level 1. Binding protein with a strong affinity to the bleomycin family of antibiotics. Binds to CL990; an antimitotic-antibiotic compound. From Klebsiella pneumoniae.
   4133..4254    +  polyA_signal   SV40 poly(A) signal: SV40 polyadenylation signal
   4327..4343    -  protein_bind   lac operator: The lac repressor binds to the lac operator to inhibit transcription in E. coli. This inhibition can be relieved by adding lactose or isopropyl-β-D-thiogalactopyranoside (IPTG). lac repressor encoded by lacI
   4351..4381    -  promoter       lac promoter: promoter for the E. coli lac operon
   4396..4417    -  protein_bind   CAP binding site: CAP binding activates transcription in the presence of cAMP. E. coli catabolite activator protein
   4430..4522    -  CDS            lacI (fragment): lac repressor; lacI; The lac repressor binds to the lac operator to inhibit transcription in E. coli. This inhibition can be relieved by adding lactose or isopropyl-β-D-thiogalactopyranoside (IPTG).
   4705..5293    -  rep_origin     ori: high-copy-number ColE1/pMB1/pBR322/pUC origin of replication
   5464..6324    -  CDS            AmpR: β-lactamase; bla; confers resistance to ampicillin, carbenicillin, and related antibiotics
   6325..6429    -  promoter       AmpR promoter: bla
>Addgene plasmid #203752 | trPAGmEos3.2 | addgene full sequence | sequence record 403349 | Addgene NGS Result
GACGGATCGGGAGATCTCCCGATCCCCTATGGTGCACTCTCAGTACAATCTGCTCTGATGCCGCATAGTT
AAGCCAGTATCTGCTCCCTGCTTGTGTGTTGGAGGTCGCTGAGTAGTGCGCGAGCAAAATTTAAGCTACA
ACAAGGCAAGGCTTGACCGACAATTGCATGAAGAATCTGCTTAGGGTTAGGCGTTTTGCGCTGCTTCGCG
ATGTACGGGCCAGATATACGCGTTGACATTGATTATTGACTAGTTATTAATAGTAATCAATTACGGGGTC
ATTAGTTCATAGCCCATATATGGAGTTCCGCGTTACATAACTTACGGTAAATGGCCCGCCTGGCTGACCG
CCCAACGACCCCCGCCCATTGACGTCAATAATGACGTATGTTCCCATAGTAACGCCAATAGGGACTTTCC
ATTGACGTCAATGGGTGGAGTATTTACGGTAAACTGCCCACTTGGCAGTACATCAAGTGTATCATATGCC
AAGTACGCCCCCTATTGACGTCAATGACGGTAAATGGCCCGCCTGGCATTATGCCCAGTACATGACCTTA
TGGGACTTTCCTACTTGGCAGTACATCTACGTATTAGTCATCGCTATTACCATGGTGATGCGGTTTTGGC
AGTACATCAATGGGCGTGGATAGCGGTTTGACTCACGGGGATTTCCAAGTCTCCACCCCATTGACGTCAA
TGGGAGTTTGTTTTGGCACCAAAATCAACGGGACTTTCCAAAATGTCGTAACAACTCCGCCCCATTGACG
CAAATGGGCGGTAGGCGTGTACGGTGGGAGGTCTATATAAGCAGAGCTCTCTGGCTAACTAGAGAACCCA
CTGCTTACTGGCTTATCGAAATTAATACGACTCACTATAGGGAGACCCAAGCTGGCTAGCGTTTAAACGG
GCCCTCTAGACTCGAGCGGCCGCCACTGTGCTGGATATCTGCAGAATTCATGGGGCCCGCGGGGAGCCTG
CTGGGCAGCGGACAGATGCAGATCACCCTGTGGGGAAGTCTGGCTGCTGTCGCCATTTTCTTCGTCATCA
CCTTCCTCATCTTCCTGTGCTCTAGTTGTGACAGGGAAAAGAAGCCGGGATCCCATATGAGTGCGATTAA
GCCAGACATGAAGATCAAACTCCGTATGGAAGGCAACGTAAACGGGCACCACTTTGTGATCGACGGAGAT
GGTACAGGCAAGCCTTTTGAGGGAAAACAGAGTATGGATCTTGAAGTCAAAGAGGGCGGACCTCTGCCTT
TTGCCTTTGATATCCTGACCACTGCATTCCATTACGGCAACAGGGTATTCGCCAAATATCCAGACAACAT
ACAAGACTATTTTAAGCAGTCGTTTCCTAAGGGGTATTCGTGGGAACGAAGCTTGACTTTCGAAGACGGG
GGCATTTGCAACGCCAGAAACGACATAACAATGGAAGGGGACACTTTCTATAATAAAGTTCGATTTTATG
GTACCAACTTTCCCGCCAATGGTCCAGTTATGCAGAAGAAGACGCTGAAATGGGAGCCCTCCACTGAGAA
AATGTATGTGCGTGATGGAGTGCTGACGGGTGATATTGAGATGGCTTTGTTGCTTGAAGGAAATGCCCAT
TACCGATGTGACTTCAGAACTACTTACAAAGCTAAGGAGAAGGGTGTCAAGTTACCAGGCGCCCACTTTG
TGGACCACTGCATTGAGATTTTAAGCCATGACAAAGATTACAACAAGGTTAAGCTGTATGAGCATGCTGT
TGCTCATTCTGGATTGCCTGACAATGCCAGACGATAAAGCGGCCGCGACTCTAGATCATAATCAGCCATA
CCACATTTGTAGAGGTTTTACTTGCTTTAAAAAACCTCCCACACCTCCCCCTGAACCTGAAACATAAAAT
GAATGCAATTGTTGTTGTTAACTTGTTTATTGCAGCTTATAATGGTTACAAATAAAGCAATAGCATCACA
AATTTCACAAATAAAGCATTTTTTTCACTGCATTCTAGTTGTGGTTTGTCCAAACTCATCAATGTATCTT
AAGTTTAAACCGCTGATCAGCCTCGACTGTGCCTTCTAGTTGCCAGCCATCTGTTGTTTGCCCCTCCCCC
GTGCCTTCCTTGACCCTGGAAGGTGCCACTCCCACTGTCCTTTCCTAATAAAATGAGGAAATTGCATCGC
ATTGTCTGAGTAGGTGTCATTCTATTCTGGGGGGTGGGGTGGGGCAGGACAGCAAGGGGGAGGATTGGGA
AGACAATAGCAGGCATGCTGGGGATGCGGTGGGCTCTATGGCTTCTGAGGCGGAAAGAACCAGCTGGGGC
TCTAGGGGGTATCCCC
[124 nt withheld, positions 2327-2450]
C
[91 nt withheld, positions 2452-2542]
A
[49 nt withheld, positions 2544-2592]
CCTTTGACGTTGGAGTCCACGTTCTTT
[37 nt withheld, positions 2620-2656]
ACCCTATCTCGGTCTATTCTTTTGATTTATAAGGGATTTTGCCGATTTCGGCCTATTGGTTAAAAAATGA
GCTGATTTAACAAAAATTTAACGCGAATTAATTCTGTGGAATGTGTGTCAGTTAGGGTGTGGAAAGTCCC
CAGGCTCCCCAGCAGGCAGAAGTATGCAAAGCATGCATCTCAATTAGTCAGCAACCAGGTGTGGAAAGTC
CCCAGGCTCCCCAGCAGGCAGAAGTATGCAAAGCATGCATCTCAATTAGTCAGCAACCATAGTCCCGCCC
CTAACTCCGCCCATCCCGCCCCTAACTCCGCCCAGTTCCGCCCATTCTCCGCCCCATGGCTGACTAATTT
TTTTTATTTATGCAGAGGCCGAGGCCGCCTCTGCCTCTGAGCTATTCCAGAAGTAGTGAGGAGGCTTTTT
TGGAGGCCTAGGCTTTTGCAAAAAGCTCCCGGGAGCTTGTATATCCATTTTCGGATCTGATCAAGAGACA
GGATGAGGATCGTTTCGCATGATTGAACAAGATGGATTGCACGCAGGTTCTCCGGCCGCTTGGGTGGAGA
GGCTATTCGGCTATGACTGGGCACAACAGACAATCGGCTGCTCTGATGCCGCCGTGTTCCGGCTGTCAGC
GCAGGGGCGCCCGGTTCTTTTTGTCAAGACCGACCTGTCCGGTGCCCTGAATGAACTGCAGGACGAGGCA
GCGCGGCTATCGTGGCTGGCCACGACGGGCGTTCCTTGCGCAGCTGTGCTCGACGTTGTCACTGAAGCGG
GAAGGGACTGGCTGCTATTGGGCGAAGTGCCGGGGCAGGATCTCCTGTCATCTCACCTTGCTCCTGCCGA
GAAAGTATCCATCATGGCTGATGCAATGCGGCGGCTGCATACGCTTGATCCGGCTACCTGCCCATTCGAC
CACCAAGCGAAACATCGCATCGAGCGAGCACGTACTCGGATGGAAGCCGGTCTTGTCGATCAGGATGATC
TGGACGAAGAGCATCAGGGGCTCGCGCCAGCCGAACTGTTCGCCAGGCTCAAGGCGCGCATGCCCGACGG
CGAGGATCTCGTCGTGACCCATGGCGATGCCTGCTTGCCGAATATCATGGTGGAAAATGGCCGCTTTTCT
GGATTCATCGACTGTGGCCGGCTGGGTGTGGCGGACCGCTATCAGGACATAGCGTTGGCTACCCGTGATA
TTGCTGAAGAGCTTGGCGGCGAATGGGCTGACCGCTTCCTCGTGCTTTACGGTATCGCCGCTCCCGATTC
GCAGCGCATCGCCTTCTATCGCCTTCTTGACGAGTTCTTCTGAGCGGGACTCTGGGGTTCGAAATGACCG
ACCAAGCGACGCCCAACCTGCCATCACGAGATTTCGATTCCACCGCCGCCTTCTATGAAAGGTTGGGCTT
CGGAATCGTTTTCCGGGACGCCGGCTGGATGATCCTCCAGCGCGGGGATCTCATGCTGGAGTTCTTCGCC
CACCCCAACTTGTTTATTGCAGCTTATAATGGTTACAAATAAAGCAATAGCATCACAAATTTCACAAATA
AAGCATTTTTTTCACTGCATTCTAGTTGTGGTTTGTCCAAACTCATCAATGTATCTTATCATGTCTGTAT
ACCGTCGACCTCTAGCTAGAGCTTGGCGTAATCATGGTCATAGCTGTTTCCTGTGTGAAATTGTTATCCG
CTCACAATTCCACACAACATACGAGCCGGAAGCATAAAGTGTAAAGCCTGGGGTGCCTAATGAGTGAGCT
AACTCACATTAATTGCGTTGCGCTCACTGCCCGCTTTCCAGTCGGGAAACCTGTCGTGCCAGCTGCATTA
ATGAATCGGCCAACGCGCGGGGAGAGGCGGTTTGCGTATTGGGCGCTCTTCCGCTTCCTCGCTCACTGAC
TCGCTGCGCTCGGTCGTTCGGCTGCGGCGAGCGGTATCAGCTCACTCAAAGGCGGTAATACGGTTATCCA
CAGAATCAGGGGATAACGCAGGAAAGAACATGTGAGCAAAAGGCCAGCAAAAGGCCAGGAACCGTAAAAA
GGCCGCGTTGCTGGCGTTTTTCCATAGGCTCCGCCCCCCTGACGAGCATCACAAAAATCGACGCTCAAGT
CAGAGGTGGCGAAACCCGACAGGACTATAAAGATACCAGGCGTTTCCCCCTGGAAGCTCCCTCGTGCGCT
CTCCTGTTCCGACCCTGCCGCTTACCGGATACCTGTCCGCCTTTCTCCCTTCGGGAAGCGTGGCGCTTTC
TCATAGCTCACGCTGTAGGTATCTCAGTTCGGTGTAGGTCGTTCGCTCCAAGCTGGGCTGTGTGCACGAA
CCCCCCGTTCAGCCCGACCGCTGCGCCTTATCCGGTAACTATCGTCTTGAGTCCAACCCGGTAAGACACG
ACTTATCGCCACTGGCAGCAGCCACTGGTAACAGGATTAGCAGAGCGAGGTATGTAGGCGGTGCTACAGA
GTTCTTGAAGTGGTGGCCTAACTACGGCTACACTAGAAGAACAGTATTTGGTATCTGCGCTCTGCTGAAG
CCAGTTACCTTCGGAAAAAGAGTTGGTAGCTCTTGATCCGGCAAACAAACCACCGCTGGTAGCGGTGGTT
TTTTTGTTTGCAAGCAGCAGATTACGCGCAGAAAAAAAGGATCTCAAGAAGATCCTTTGATCTTTTCTAC
GGGGTCTGACGCTCAGTGGAACGAAAACTCACGTTAAGGGATTTTGGTCATGAGATTATCAAAAAGGATC
TTCACCTAGATCCTTTTAAATTAAAAATGAAGTTTTAAATCAATCTAAAGTATATATGAGTAAACTTGGT
CTGACAGTTACCAATGCTTAATCAGTGAGGCACCTATCTCAGCGATCTGTCTATTTCGTTCATCCATAGT
TGCCTGACTCCCCGTCGTGTAGATAACTACGATACGGGAGGGCTTACCATCTGGCCCCAGTGCTGCAATG
ATACCGCGAGACCCACGCTCACCGGCTCCAGATTTATCAGCAATAAACCAGCCAGCCGGAAGGGCCGAGC
GCAGAAGTGGTCCTGCAACTTTATCCGCCTCCATCCAGTCTATTAATTGTTGCCGGGAAGCTAGAGTAAG
TAGTTCGCCAGTTAATAGTTTGCGCAACGTTGTTGCCATTGCTACAGGCATCGTGGTGTCACGCTCGTCG
TTTGGTATGGCTTCATTCAGCTCCGGTTCCCAACGATCAAGGCGAGTTACATGATCCCCCATGTTGTGCA
AAAAAGCGGTTAGCTCCTTCGGTCCTCCGATCGTTGTCAGAAGTAAGTTGGCCGCAGTGTTATCACTCAT
GGTTATGGCAGCACTGCATAATTCTCTTACTGTCATGCCATCCGTAAGATGCTTTTCTGTGACTGGTGAG
TACTCAACCAAGTCATTCTGAGAATAGTGTATGCGGCGACCGAGTTGCTCTTGCCCGGCGTCAATACGGG
ATAATACCGCGCCACATAGCAGAACTTTAAAAGTGCTCATCATTGGAAAACGTTCTTCGGGGCGAAAACT
CTCAAGGATCTTACCGCTGTTGAGATCCAGTTCGATGTAACCCACTCGTGCACCCAACTGATCTTCAGCA
TCTTTTACTTTCACCAGCGTTTCTGGGTGAGCAAAAACAGGAAGGCAAAATGCCGCAAAAAAGGGAATAA
GGGCGACACGGAAATGTTGAATACTCATACTCTTCCTTTTTCAATATTATTGAAGCATTTATCAGGGTTA
TTGTCTCATGAGCGGATACATATTTGAATGTATTTAGAAAAATAAACAAATAGGGGTTCCGCGCACATTT
CCCCGAAAAGTGCCACCTGACGTC
